>Addgene plasmid #144077 | TFORF1073 | addgene full sequence | sequence record 396160 | Addgene NGS Result
TTAATGTAGTCTTATGCAATACTCTTGTAGTCTTGCAACATGGTAACGATGAGTTAGCAACATGCCTTAC
AAGGAGAGAAAAAGCACCGTGCATGCCGATTGGTGGAAGTAAGGTGGTACGATCGTGCCTTATTAGGAAG
GCAACAGACGGGTCTGACATGGATTGGACGAACCACTGAATTGCCGCATTGCAGAGATATTGTATTTAAG
TGCCTAGCTCGATACATAAACGGGTCTCTCTGGTTAGACCAGATCTGAGCCTGGGAGCTCTCTGGCTAAC
TAGGGAACCCACTGCTTAAGCCTCAATAAAGCTTGCCTTGAGTGCTTCAAGTAGTGTGTGCCCGTCTGTT
GTGTGACTCTGGTAACTAGAGATCCCTCAGACCCTTTTAGTCAGTGTGGAAAATCTCTAGCAGTGGCGCC
CGAACAGGGACTTGAAAGCGAAAGGGAAACCAGAGGAGCTCTCTCGACGCAGGACTCGGCTTGCTGAAGC
GCGCACGGCAAGAGGCGAGGGGCGGCGACTGGTGAGTACGCCAAAAATTTTGACTAGCGGAGGCTAGAAG
GAGAGAGATGGGTGCGAGAGCGTCAGTATTAAGCGGGGGAGAATTAGATCGCGATGGGAAAAAATTCGGT
TAAGGCCAGGGGGAAAGAAAAAATATAAATTAAAACATATAGTATGGGCAAGCAGGGAGCTAGAACGATT
CGCAGTTAATCCTGGCCTGTTAGAAACATCAGAAGGCTGTAGACAAATACTGGGACAGCTACAACCATCC
CTTCAGACAGGATCAGAAGAACTTAGATCATTATATAATACAGTAGCAACCCTCTATTGTGTGCATCAAA
GGATAGAGATAAAAGACACCAAGGAAGCTTTAGACAAGATAGAGGAAGAGCAAAACAAAAGTAAGACCAC
CGCACAGCAAGCGGCCGCTGATCTTCAGACCTGGAGGAGGAGATATGAGGGACAATTGGAGAAGTGAATT
ATATAAATATAAAGTAGTAAAAATTGAACCATTAGGAGTAGCACCCACCAAGGCAAAGAGAAGAGTGGTG
CAGAGAGAAAAAAGAGCAGTGGGAATAGGAGCTTTGTTCCTTGGGTTCTTGGGAGCAGCAGGAAGCACTA
TGGGCGCAGCGTCAATGACGCTGACGGTACAGGCCAGACAATTATTGTCTGGTATAGTGCAGCAGCAGAA
CAATTTGCTGAGGGCTATTGAGGCGCAACAGCATCTGTTGCAACTCACAGTCTGGGGCATCAAGCAGCTC
CAGGCAAGAATCCTGGCTGTGGAAAGATACCTAAAGGATCAACAGCTCCTGGGGATTTGGGGTTGCTCTG
GAAAACTCATTTGCACCACTGCTGTGCCTTGGAATGCTAGTTGGAGTAATAAATCTCTGGAACAGATTTG
GAATCACACGACCTGGATGGAGTGGGACAGAGAAATTAACAATTACACAAGCTTAATACACTCCTTAATT
GAAGAATCGCAAAACCAGCAAGAAAAGAATGAACAAGAATTATTGGAATTAGATAAATGGGCAAGTTTGT
GGAATTGGTTTAACATAACAAATTGGCTGTGGTATATAAAATTATTCATAATGATAGTAGGAGGCTTGGT
AGGTTTAAGAATAGTTTTTGCTGTACTTTCTATAGTGAATAGAGTTAGGCAGGGATATTCACCATTATCG
TTTCAGACCCACCTCCCAACCCCGAGGGGACCCATGCATTGCATCTCAATTAGTCAGCAACCAGGTGTGG
AAAGTCCCCAGGCTCCCCAGCAGGCAGAAGTATGCAAAGCATGCGTCTCAATTAGTCAGCAACCATAGTC
CCGCCCCTAACTCCGCCCATCCCGCCCCTAACTCCGCCCAGTTCCGCCCATTCTCCGCCCCATGGCTGAC
TAATTTTTTTTATTTATGCAGAGGCCGAGGCCGCCTCGGCCTCTGAGCTATTCCAGAAGTAGTGAGGAGG
CTTTTTTGGAGGCCTAGGCTTTTGCAAAAAGCTTTCTAGAGGTACCACCGGAGCTTACCATGACCGAGTA
CAAGCCCACGGTGCGCCTCGCCACCCGCGACGACGTCCCCAGGGCCGTACGCACCCTCGCCGCCGCGTTC
GCCGACTACCCCGCCACGCGCCACACCGTCGATCCGGACCGCCACATCGAGCGGGTCACCGAGCTGCAAG
AACTCTTCCTCACGCGCGTCGGGCTCGACATCGGCAAGGTGTGGGTCGCGGACGACGGCGCCGCCGTGGC
GGTCTGGACCACGCCGGAGAGCGTCGAAGCGGGGGCGGTGTTCGCCGAGATCGGCCCGCGCATGGCCGAG
TTGAGCGGTTCCCGGCTGGCCGCGCAGCAACAGATGGAAGGCCTCCTGGCGCCGCACCGGCCCAAGGAGC
CCGCGTGGTTCCTGGCCACCGTCGGCGTCTCGCCCGACCACCAGGGCAAGGGTCTGGGCAGCGCCGTCGT
GCTCCCCGGAGTGGAGGCGGCCGAGCGCGCCGGGGTGCCCGCCTTCCTGGAGACCTCCGCGCCCCGCAAC
CTCCCCTTCTACGAGCGGCTCGGCTTCACCGTCACCGCCGACGTCGAGGTGCCCGAAGGACCGCGCACCT
GGTGCATGACCCGCAAGCCCGGTGCCAGTTAACGAATTCTAGATCTTGAGACAAATGGCAGTATTCATCC
ACAATTTTAAAAGAAAAGGGGGGATTGGGGGGTACAGTGCAGGGGAAAGAATAGTAGACATAATAGCAAC
AGACATACAAACTAAAGAATTACAAAAACAAATTACAAAAATTCAAAATTTTCGGGTTTATTACAGGGAC
AGCAGAGATCCACTTTGGCGCCGGCTCGAGGCCTGCAGGTGCAAAGATGGATAAAGTTTTAAACAGAGAG
GAATCTTTGCAGCTAATGGACCTTCTAGGTCTTGAAAGGAGTGGGAATTGGCTCCGGTGCCCGTCAGTGG
GCAGAGCGCACATCGCCCACAGTCCCCGAGAAGTTGGGGGGAGGGGTCGGCAATTGAACCGGTGCCTAGA
GAAGGTGGCGCGGGGTAAACTGGGAAAGTGATGTCGTGTACTGGCTCCGCCTTTTTCCCGAGGGTGGGGG
AGAACCGTATATAAGTGCAGTAGTCGCCGTGAACGTTCTTTTTCGCAACGGGTTTGCCGCCAGAACACAG
GTAAGTGCCGTGTGTGGTTCCCGCGGGCCTGGCCTCTTTACGGGTTATGGCCCTTGCGTGCCTTGAATTA
CTTCCACCTGGCTGCAGTACGTGATTCTTGATCCCGAGCTTCGGGTTGGAAGTGGGTGGGAGAGTTCGAG
GCCTTGCGCTTAAGGAGCCCCTTCGCCTCGTGCTTGAGTTGAGGCCTGGCCTGGGCGCTGGGGCCGCCGC
GTGCGAATCTGGTGGCACCTTCGCGCCTGTCTCGCTGCTTTCGATAAGTCTCTAGCCATTTAAAATTTTT
GATGACCTGCTGCGACGCTTTTTTTCTGGCAAGATAGTCTTGTAAATGCGGGCCAAGATCTGCACACTGG
TATTTCGGTTTTTGGGGCCGCGGGCGGCGACGGGGCCCGTGCGTCCCAGCGCACATGTTCGGCGAGGCGG
GGCCTGCGAGCGCGGCCACCGAGAATCGGACGGGGGTAGTCTCAAGCTGGCCGGCCTGCTCTGGTGCCTG
GCCTCGCGCCGCCGTGTATCGCCCCGCCCTGGGCGGCAAGGCTGGCCCGGTCGGCACCAGTTGCGTGAGC
GGAAAGATGGCCGCTTCCCGGCCCTGCTGCAGGGAGCTCAAAATGGAGGACGCGGCGCTCGGGAGAGCGG
GCGGGTGAGTCACCCACACAAAGGAAAAGGGCCTTTCCGTCCTCAGCCGTCGCTTCATGTGACTCCACGG
AGTACCGGGCGCCGTCCAGGCACCTCGATTAGTTCTCGAGCTTTTGGAGTACGTCGTCTTTAGGTTGGGG
GGAGGGGTTTTATGCGATGGAGTTTCCCCACACTGAGTGGGTGGAGACTGAAGTTAGGCCAGCTTGGCAC
TTGATGTAATTCTCCTTGGAATTTGCCCTTTTTGAGTTTGGATCTTGGTTCATTCTCAAGCCTCAGACAG
TGGTTCAAAGTTTTTTTCTTCCATTTCAGGTGTCGTGAGGCTAGCACCGCCACCATGCCTGCTTCAATCT
CCTCCATCTTCCCAGGTCCAACTCTGCTTTTGTCTTGTGGCTCAGAAGAACTGGACTCAGAGGATGCCCC
GCCATGCTGCCGTCTGGCCTTGGGAGAGCCCCCTCCCTATGGCGCTGCACCTATCGGTATTCCCCGACCT
CCACCCCCTCGGCCTGGCATGCATTCGCCACCGCCGCGACCAGCCCCCTCACCTGGCACCTGGGAGAGCC
AGCCCGCCAGGTCGGTGAGGCTGGGAGGACCAGGAGGGGGTGCTGGGGGTGCTGGGGGTGGCCGTGTTCT
CGAGTGTCCCAGCATCCGCATCACCTCCATCTCTCCCACGCCGGAGCCGCCAGCAGCGCTGGAGGACAAC
CCTGATGCCTGGGGGGACGGCTCTCCTAGAGATTACCCCCCACCAGAAGGCTTTGGGGGCTACAGAGAAG
CAGGGGGCCAGGGTGGGGGGGCCTTCTTCAGCCCAAGCCCTGGCAGCAGCAGCCTGTCCTCGTGGAGCTT
CTTCTCCGATGCCTCTGACGAGGCAGCCCTGTATGCAGCCTGCGACGAGGTGGAGTCTGAGCTAAATGAG
GCGGCCTCCCGCTTTGGCCTGGGCTCCCCGCTGCCCTCGCCCCGGGCCTCCCCTCGGCCATGGACCCCCG
AAGATCCCTGGAGCCTGTATGGTCCAAGCCCCGGAGGCCGAGGGCCAGAGGATAGCTGGCTACTCCTCAG
TGCTCCTGGGCCCACCCCAGCCTCCCCGCGGCCTGCCTCTCCATGTGGCAAGCGGCGCTATTCCAGCTCG
GGAACCCCATCTTCAGCCTCCCCAGCTCTGTCCCGCCGTGGCAGCCTGGGGGAAGAGGGGTCTGAGCCAC
CTCCACCACCCCCATTGCCTCTGGCCCGGGACCCGGGCTCCCCTGGTCCCTTTGACTATGTGGGGGCCCC
ACCAGCTGAGAGCATCCCTCAGAAGACACGGCGGACTTCCAGCGAGCAGGCAGTGGCTCTGCCTCGGTCT
GAGGAGCCTGCCTCATGCAATGGGAAGCTGCCCTTGGGAGCAGAGGAGTCTGTGGCTCCTCCAGGAGGTT
CCCGGAAGGAGGTGGCTGGCATGGACTACCTGGCAGTGCCCTCCCCACTCGCTTGGTCCAAGGCCCGGAT
TGGGGGACACAGCCCTATCTTCAGGACCTCTGCCCTACCCCCACTGGACTGGCCTCTGCCCAGCCAATAT
GAGCAGCTGGAGCTGAGGATCGAGGTACAGCCTAGAGCCCACCACCGGGCCCACTATGAGACAGAAGGCA
GCCGTGGAGCTGTCAAAGCTGCCCCTGGCGGTCACCCCGTAGTCAAGCTCCTAGGCTACAGTGAGAAGCC
ACTGACCCTACAGATGTTCATCGGCACTGCAGATGAAAGGAACCTGCGGCCTCATGCCTTCTATCAGGTG
CACCGTATCACAGGCAAGATGGTGGCCACGGCCAGCTATGAAGCCGTAGTCAGTGGCACCAAGGTGTTGG
AGATGACTCTGCTGCCTGAGAACAACATGGCGGCCAACATTGACTGCGCGGGAATCCTGAAGCTTCGGAA
TTCAGACATTGAGCTTCGGAAGGGTGAGACGGACATCGGGCGCAAAAACACACGTGTACGGCTGGTGTTC
CGGGTACACGTGCCCCAGGGCGGCGGGAAGGTCGTCTCAGTACAGGCAGCATCGGTGCCCATCGAGTGCT
CCCAGCGCTCAGCCCAGGAGCTGCCCCAGGTGGAGGCCTACAGCCCCAGTGCCTGCTCTGTGAGAGGAGG
CGAGGAACTGGTACTGACTGGCTCCAACTTCCTGCCAGACTCCAAGGTGGTGTTCATTGAGAGGGGTCCT
GATGGGAAGCTGCAATGGGAGGAGGAGGCCACAGTGAACCGACTGCAGAGCAACGAGGTGACGCTGACCC
TGACTGTCCCCGAGTACAGCAACAAGAGGGTTTCCCGGCCAGTCCAGGTCTACTTTTATGTCTCCAATGG
GCGGAGGAAACGCAGTCCTACCCAGAGTTTCAGGTTTCTGCCTGTGATCTGCAAAGAGGAGCCCCTACCG
GACTCATCTCTGCGGGGTTTCCCTTCAGCATCGGCAACCCCCTTTGGCACTGACATGGACTTCTCACCAC
CCAGGCCCCCCTACCCCTCCTATCCCCATGAAGACCCTGCTTGCGAAACTCCTTACCTATCAGAAGGCTT
CGGCTATGGCATGCCCCCTCTGTACCCCCAGACGGGGCCCCCACCATCCTACAGACCGGGCCTGCGGATG
TTCCCTGAGACTAGGGGTACCACAGGTTGTGCCCAACCACCTGCAGTTTCCTTCCTTCCCCGCCCCTTCC
CTAGTGACCCGTATGGAGGGCGGGGCTCCTCTTTCTCCCTGGGGCTGCCATTCTCTCCGCCAGCCCCCTT
TCGGCCGCCTCCTCTTCCTGCATCCCCACCGCTTGAAGGCCCCTTCCCTTCCCAGAGTGATGTGCATCCC
CTACCTGCTGAGGGATACAATAAGGTAGGGCCAGGCTATGGCCCTGGGGAGGGGGCTCCGGAGCAGGAGA
AATCCAGGGGTGGCTACAGCAGCGGCTTCCGAGACAGTGTCCCTATCCAGGGTATCACGCTGGAGGAAGT
GAGTGAGATCATTGGCCGAGACCTGAGTGGCTTCCCTGCACCTCCTGGAGAAGAGCCTCCTGCCTAGTAA
TGAACTAGTCCGTAACTTGAAAGTATTTCGATTTCTTGGCTTTATATATCTTGTGGAAAGGACGACTTCC
CTGTCAGGGTAAAGTGTAAACGCGTTAAGTCGACAATCAACCTCTGGATTACAAAATTTGTGAAAGATTG
ACTGGTATTCTTAACTATGTTGCTCCTTTTACGCTATGTGGATACGCTGCTTTAATGCCTTTGTATCATG
CTATTGCTTCCCGTATGGCTTTCATTTTCTCCTCCTTGTATAAATCCTGGTTGCTGTCTCTTTATGAGGA
GTTGTGGCCCGTTGTCAGGCAACGTGGCGTGGTGTGCACTGTGTTTGCTGACGCAACCCCCACTGGTTGG
GGCATTGCCACCACCTGTCAGCTCCTTTCCGGGACTTTCGCTTTCCCCCTCCCTATTGCCACGGCGGAAC
TCATCGCCGCCTGCCTTGCCCGCTGCTGGACAGGGGCTCGGCTGTTGGGCACTGACAATTCCGTGGTGTT
GTCGGGGAAATCATCGTCCTTTCCTTGGCTGCTCGCCTGTGTTGCCACCTGGATTCTGCGCGGGACGTCC
TTCTGCTACGTCCCTTCGGCCCTCAATCCAGCGGACCTTCCTTCCCGCGGCCTGCTGCCGGCTCTGCGGC
CTCTTCCGCGTCTTCGCCTTCGCCCTCAGACGAGTCGGATCTCCCTTTGGGCCGCCTCCCCGCGTCGACT
TTAAGACCAATGACTTACAAGGCAGCTGTAGATCTTAGCCACTTTTTAAAAGAAAAGGGGGGACTGGAAG
GGCTAATTCACTCCCAACGAAGACAAGATCTGCTTTTTGCTTGTACTGGGTCTCTCTGGTTAGACCAGAT
CTGAGCCTGGGAGCTCTCTGGCTAACTAGGGAACCCACTGCTTAAGCCTCAATAAAGCTTGCCTTGAGTG
CTTCAAGTAGTGTGTGCCCGTCTGTTGTGTGACTCTGGTAACTAGAGATCCCTCAGACCCTTTTAGTCAG
TGTGGAAAATCTCTAGCAGTACGTATAGTAGTTCATGTCATCTTATTATTCAGTATTTATAACTTGCAAA
GAAATGAATATCAGAGAGTGAGAGGAACTTGTTTATTGCAGCTTATAATGGTTACAAATAAAGCAATAGC
ATCACAAATTTCACAAATAAAGCATTTTTTTCACTGCATTCTAGTTGTGGTTTGTCCAAACTCATCAATG
TATCTTATCATGTCTGGCTCTAGCTATCCCGCCCCTAACTCCGCCCATCCCGCCCCTAACTCCGCCCAGT
TCCGCCCATTCTCCGCCCCATGGCTGACTAATTTTTTTTATTTATGCAGAGGCCGAGGCCGCCTCGGCCT
CTGAGCTATTCCAGAAGTAGTGAGGAGGCTTTTTTGGAGGCCTAGGGACGTACCCAATTCGCCCTATAGT
GAGTCGTATTACGCGCGCTCACTGGCCGTCGTTTTACAACGTCGTGACTGGGAAAACCCTGGCGTTACCC
AACTTAATCGCCTTGCAGCACATCCCCCTTTCGCCAGCTGGCGTAATAGCGAAGAGGCCCGCACCGATCG
CCCTTCCCAACAGTTGCGCAGCCTGAATGGCGAATGGG
[124 nt withheld, positions 8369-8492]
C
[91 nt withheld, positions 8494-8584]
A
[49 nt withheld, positions 8586-8634]
CCTTTGACGTTGGAGTCCACGTTCTTT
[37 nt withheld, positions 8662-8698]
ACCCTATCTCGGTCTATTCTTTTGATTTATAAGGGATTTTGCCGATTTCGGCCTATTGGTTAAAAAATGA
GCTGATTTAACAAAAATTTAACGCGAATTTTAACAAAATATTAACGCTTACAATTTAGGTGGCACTTTTC
GGGGAAATGTGCGCGGAACCCCTATTTGTTTATTTTTCTAAATACATTCAAATATGTATCCGCTCATGAG
ACAATAACCCTGATAAATGCTTCAATAATATTGAAAAAGGAAGAGTATGAGTATTCAACATTTCCGTGTC
GCCCTTATTCCCTTTTTTGCGGCATTTTGCCTTCCTGTTTTTGCTCACCCAGAAACGCTGGTGAAAGTAA
AAGATGCTGAAGATCAGTTGGGTGCACGAGTGGGTTACATCGAACTGGATCTCAACAGCGGTAAGATCCT
TGAGAGTTTTCGCCCCGAAGAACGTTTTCCAATGATGAGCACTTTTAAAGTTCTGCTATGTGGCGCGGTA
TTATCCCGTATTGACGCCGGGCAAGAGCAACTCGGTCGCCGCATACACTATTCTCAGAATGACTTGGTTG
AGTACTCACCAGTCACAGAAAAGCATCTTACGGATGGCATGACAGTAAGAGAATTATGCAGTGCTGCCAT
AACCATGAGTGATAACACTGCGGCCAACTTACTTCTGACAACGATCGGAGGACCGAAGGAGCTAACCGCT
TTTTTGCACAACATGGGGGATCATGTAACTCGCCTTGATCGTTGGGAACCGGAGCTGAATGAAGCCATAC
CAAACGACGAGCGTGACACCACGATGCCTGTAGCAATGGCAACAACGTTGCGCAAACTATTAACTGGCGA
ACTACTTACTCTAGCTTCCCGGCAACAATTAATAGACTGGATGGAGGCGGATAAAGTTGCAGGACCACTT
CTGCGCTCGGCCCTTCCGGCTGGCTGGTTTATTGCTGATAAATCTGGAGCCGGTGAGCGTGGGTCTCGCG
GTATCATTGCAGCACTGGGGCCAGATGGTAAGCCCTCCCGTATCGTAGTTATCTACACGACGGGGAGTCA
GGCAACTATGGATGAACGAAATAGACAGATCGCTGAGATAGGTGCCTCACTGATTAAGCATTGGTAACTG
TCAGACCAAGTTTACTCATATATACTTTAGATTGATTTAAAACTTCATTTTTAATTTAAAAGGATCTAGG
TGAAGATCCTTTTTGATAATCTCATGACCAAAATCCCTTAACGTGAGTTTTCGTTCCACTGAGCGTCAGA
CCCCGTAGAAAAGATCAAAGGATCTTCTTGAGATCCTTTTTTTCTGCGCGTAATCTGCTGCTTGCAAACA
AAAAAACCACCGCTACCAGCGGTGGTTTGTTTGCCGGATCAAGAGCTACCAACTCTTTTTCCGAAGGTAA
CTGGCTTCAGCAGAGCGCAGATACCAAATACTGTTCTTCTAGTGTAGCCGTAGTTAGGCCACCACTTCAA
GAACTCTGTAGCACCGCCTACATACCTCGCTCTGCTAATCCTGTTACCAGTGGCTGCTGCCAGTGGCGAT
AAGTCGTGTCTTACCGGGTTGGACTCAAGACGATAGTTACCGGATAAGGCGCAGCGGTCGGGCTGAACGG
GGGGTTCGTGCACACAGCCCAGCTTGGAGCGAACGACCTACACCGAACTGAGATACCTACAGCGTGAGCT
ATGAGAAAGCGCCACGCTTCCCGAAGGGAGAAAGGCGGACAGGTATCCGGTAAGCGGCAGGGTCGGAACA
GGAGAGCGCACGAGGGAGCTTCCAGGGGGAAACGCCTGGTATCTTTATAGTCCTGTCGGGTTTCGCCACC
TCTGACTTGAGCGTCGATTTTTGTGATGCTCGTCAGGGGGGCGGAGCCTATGGAAAAACGCCAGCAACGC
GGCCTTTTTACGGTTCCTGGCCTTTTGCTGGCCTTTTGCTCACATGTTCTTTCCTGCGTTATCCCCTGAT
TCTGTGGATAACCGTATTACCGCCTTTGAGTGAGCTGATACCGCTCGCCGCAGCCGAACGACCGAGCGCA
GCGAGTCAGTGAGCGAGGAAGCGGAAGAGCGCCCAATACGCAAACCGCCTCTCCCCGCGCGTTGGCCGAT
TCATTAATGCAGCTGGCACGACAGGTTTCCCGACTGGAAAGCGGGCAGTGAGCGCAACGCAATTAATGTG
AGTTAGCTCACTCATTAGGCACCCCAGGCTTTACACTTTATGCTTCCGGCTCGTATGTTGTGTGGAATTG
TGAGCGGATAACAATTTCACACAGGAAACAGCTATGACCATGATTACGCCAAGCGCGCAATTAACCCTCA
CTAAAGGGAACAAAAGCTGGAGCTGCAAGC
Features (pLannotate 1.2.2; 31 found; start..end, strand, type, name):
      5..231     +  promoter       RSV promoter: Rous sarcoma virus enhancer/promoter
    232..412     +  LTR            5' LTR (truncated): truncated 5' long terminal repeat (LTR) from HIV-1
    459..584     +  misc_feature   HIV-1 Ψ: packaging signal of human immunodeficiency virus type 1
    568..931     +  CDS            HIV-1 gag (fragment): gag protein from human immunodeficiency virus 1; gag
   1077..1310    +  misc_feature   RRE: The Rev response element (RRE) of HIV-1 allows for Rev-dependent mRNA export from the nucleus to the cytoplasm.
   1687..1713    +  CDS            Rev (fragment): human immunodeficiency virus 1 (HIV-1) Rev protein; rev; enhances nuclear export of unspliced and incompletely spliced viral mRNAs
   1720..1743    +  promoter       SV40 promoter (fragment): SV40 early promoter
   1744..1815    +  promoter       SV40 promoter (fragment): SV40 enhancer and early promoter
   1839..1974    +  rep_origin     SV40 ori: SV40 origin of replication
   2020..2616    +  CDS            PuroR (fragment): puromycin N-acetyltransferase; pac from Streptomyces; confers resistance to puromycin
   2665..2782    +  misc_feature   cPPT/CTS: central polypurine tract and central termination sequence of HIV-1
   2847..2913    +  CDS            small t antigen (fragment): SV40 (simian virus 40) small t antigen
   2920..4098    +  promoter       EF-1α promoter: strong constitutive promoter for human elongation factor EF-1α
   4175..6784    +  CDS            NFATC4: NFAC4_HUMAN - Also known as NFAT3 From Homo sapiens (Human).
   6800..6853    +  promoter       U6 promoter (fragment): RNA polymerase III promoter for human U6 snRNA
   6895..7483    +  misc_feature   WPRE: woodchuck hepatitis virus posttranscriptional regulatory element
   7534..7553    +  misc_feature   cPPT/CTS (fragment): central polypurine tract and central termination sequence of HIV-1
   7555..7788    +  LTR            3' LTR (ΔU3): self-inactivating 3' long terminal repeat (LTR) from HIV-1
   7866..7987    +  polyA_signal   SV40 poly(A) signal: SV40 polyadenylation signal
   8027..8162    +  rep_origin     SV40 ori: SV40 origin of replication
   8183..8201    -  promoter       T7 promoter: promoter for bacteriophage T7 RNA polymerase
   8209..8364    +  CDS            lacZα (fragment): LacZα fragment of β-galactosidase; lacZ fragment
   8369..8797    +  rep_origin     f1 ori (sequence partly withheld): f1 bacteriophage origin of replication; arrow indicates direction of (+) strand synthesis
   8850..8954    +  promoter       AmpR promoter: bla
   8955..9815    +  CDS            AmpR: β-lactamase; bla; confers resistance to ampicillin, carbenicillin, and related antibiotics
   9986..10574   +  rep_origin     ori: high-copy-number ColE1/pMB1/pBR322/pUC origin of replication
  10757..10849   +  CDS            lacI (fragment): lac repressor; lacI; The lac repressor binds to the lac operator to inhibit transcription in E. coli. This inhibition can be relieved by adding lactose or isopropyl-β-D-thiogalactopyranoside (IPTG).
  10862..10883   +  protein_bind   CAP binding site: CAP binding activates transcription in the presence of cAMP. E. coli catabolite activator protein
  10898..10928   +  promoter       lac promoter: promoter for the E. coli lac operon
  10932..10954   +  protein_bind   lac operator (fragment): The lac repressor binds to the lac operator to inhibit transcription in E. coli. This inhibition can be relieved by adding lactose or isopropyl-β-D-thiogalactopyranoside (IPTG). lac repressor encoded by lacI
  10997..11015   +  promoter       T3 promoter: promoter for bacteriophage T3 RNA polymerase
