[The description below was written by a language model from this plasmid's Addgene catalogue record and pLannotate feature annotations shown in this document.]
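Description:
TFORF1073 is a third-generation-style, self-inactivating lentiviral expression plasmid built on the pLX_TRC317 backbone and carrying the human transcription factor NFATC4 (also called NFAT3) as an overexpression ORF. It belongs to a barcoded transcription factor ORF collection in which each construct carries a unique 24-bp barcode, so that the factor delivered to a cell can be identified by sequencing in pooled screens. The barcode is not annotated in the feature table. In bacteria the plasmid is maintained through a high-copy ColE1/pUC-type origin and ampicillin resistance (β-lactamase), and an f1 origin is also present. The depositor cautions that the plasmid can recombine, which is common for LTR-containing vectors.

The viral genome is transcribed from an RSV promoter fused to a truncated HIV-1 5' LTR, followed by the Ψ packaging signal with a gag fragment, the Rev response element for Rev-dependent nuclear export, and a cPPT/CTS element that aids nuclear import of the reverse-transcribed genome. It ends in a ΔU3 3' LTR, which inactivates LTR promoter activity after integration, with an SV40 polyadenylation signal downstream. Two expression units lie within the transfer region. An SV40 early promoter drives puromycin N-acetyltransferase for selecting transduced mammalian cells, and the strong constitutive EF-1α promoter drives the NFATC4 coding sequence. A WPRE downstream of the ORF enhances transcript stability and expression. The short U6, lacZα, lacI and small t antigen annotations appear to be backbone remnants rather than functional units. The construct is intended for stable NFATC4 overexpression, for example in pooled or arrayed screens of transcription factor-driven cell fate changes.
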