Addgene plasmid #144077: TFORF1073
Purpose: Lentiviral vector for overexpressing transcription factor ORFs with unique 24-bp barcodes. Barcodes facilitate identification of transcription factors in pooled screens.
Depositing lab: Feng Zhang. Depositing organization: Broad Institute. Publication: A transcription factor atlas of directed differentiation. Joung J, Ma S, Tay T, Geiger-Schuller KR, Kirchgatterer PC, Verdine VK, Guo B, Arias-Garcia MA, Allen WE, Singh A, Kuksenko O, Abudayyeh OO, Gootenberg JS, Fu Z, Macrae RK, Buenrostro JD, Regev A, Zhang F. Cell. 2023 Jan 5;186(1):209-229.e26. doi: 10.1016/j.cell.2022.11.026. PubMed 36608654.
Backbone
  Vector backbone: pLX_TRC317
  Backbone manufacturer: Broad Institute Genetic Perturbation Platform
  Backbone size w/o insert (bp): 8264
  Vector type: Mammalian Expression, Lentiviral
  Selectable markers: Puromycin
Growth in bacteria
  Bacterial resistance: Ampicillin, 100 μg/mL
  Growth temperature: 37°C
  Growth strain: NEB Stable
  Copy number: High Copy
Gene/Insert
  Gene/Insert name: NFATC4
  Species: H. sapiens (human)
  Insert size (bp): 2774
  Entrez Gene: NFATC4 (a.k.a. NF-AT3, NF-ATC4, NFAT3)
  Promoter: EF1a
  Cloning method: Unknown
  Sequencing primers: 5′ GGGTGGAGACTGAAGTTAGGCCAG; 3′ CACATAGCGTAAAAGGAGCAACATAG
Terms and licenses: Academic/Nonprofit Terms; Industry Terms: Not Available to Industry
Depositor comments: XM_011536797,ENST00000555453 . The transcription factor ORF portion of this plasmid was synthesized by Genewiz. Please test multiple small colonies in case of plasmid recombination. To make this collection available in a timely manner, a portion of this collection was not fully sequenced by Addgene. If an Addgene verified full plasmid sequence is not available, please contact us prior to placing an order to request the full sequence.
How to cite: TFORF1073 was a gift from Feng Zhang (Addgene plasmid # 144077 ; http://n2t.net/addgene:144077 ; RRID:Addgene_144077)
