>Addgene plasmid #144077 | TFORF1073 | depositor partial sequence | sequence record 284355 | Insert
ACCGCCACCATGCCTGCTTCAATCTCCTCCATCTTCCCAGGTCCAACTCTGCTTTTGTCTTGTGGCTCAG
AAGAACTGGACTCAGAGGATGCCCCGCCATGCTGCCGTCTGGCCTTGGGAGAGCCCCCTCCCTATGGCGC
TGCACCTATCGGTATTCCCCGACCTCCACCCCCTCGGCCTGGCATGCATTCGCCACCGCCGCGACCAGCC
CCCTCACCTGGCACCTGGGAGAGCCAGCCCGCCAGGTCGGTGAGGCTGGGAGGACCAGGAGGGGGTGCTG
GGGGTGCTGGGGGTGGCCGTGTTCTCGAGTGTCCCAGCATCCGCATCACCTCCATCTCTCCCACGCCGGA
GCCGCCAGCAGCGCTGGAGGACAACCCTGATGCCTGGGGGGACGGCTCTCCTAGAGATTACCCCCCACCA
GAAGGCTTTGGGGGCTACAGAGAAGCAGGGGGCCAGGGTGGGGGGGCCTTCTTCAGCCCAAGCCCTGGCA
GCAGCAGCCTGTCCTCGTGGAGCTTCTTCTCCGATGCCTCTGACGAGGCAGCCCTGTATGCAGCCTGCGA
CGAGGTGGAGTCTGAGCTAAATGAGGCGGCCTCCCGCTTTGGCCTGGGCTCCCCGCTGCCCTCGCCCCGG
GCCTCCCCTCGGCCATGGACCCCCGAAGATCCCTGGAGCCTGTATGGTCCAAGCCCCGGAGGCCGAGGGC
CAGAGGATAGCTGGCTACTCCTCAGTGCTCCTGGGCCCACCCCAGCCTCCCCGCGGCCTGCCTCTCCATG
TGGCAAGCGGCGCTATTCCAGCTCGGGAACCCCATCTTCAGCCTCCCCAGCTCTGTCCCGCCGTGGCAGC
CTGGGGGAAGAGGGGTCTGAGCCACCTCCACCACCCCCATTGCCTCTGGCCCGGGACCCGGGCTCCCCTG
GTCCCTTTGACTATGTGGGGGCCCCACCAGCTGAGAGCATCCCTCAGAAGACACGGCGGACTTCCAGCGA
GCAGGCAGTGGCTCTGCCTCGGTCTGAGGAGCCTGCCTCATGCAATGGGAAGCTGCCCTTGGGAGCAGAG
GAGTCTGTGGCTCCTCCAGGAGGTTCCCGGAAGGAGGTGGCTGGCATGGACTACCTGGCAGTGCCCTCCC
CACTCGCTTGGTCCAAGGCCCGGATTGGGGGACACAGCCCTATCTTCAGGACCTCTGCCCTACCCCCACT
GGACTGGCCTCTGCCCAGCCAATATGAGCAGCTGGAGCTGAGGATCGAGGTACAGCCTAGAGCCCACCAC
CGGGCCCACTATGAGACAGAAGGCAGCCGTGGAGCTGTCAAAGCTGCCCCTGGCGGTCACCCCGTAGTCA
AGCTCCTAGGCTACAGTGAGAAGCCACTGACCCTACAGATGTTCATCGGCACTGCAGATGAAAGGAACCT
GCGGCCTCATGCCTTCTATCAGGTGCACCGTATCACAGGCAAGATGGTGGCCACGGCCAGCTATGAAGCC
GTAGTCAGTGGCACCAAGGTGTTGGAGATGACTCTGCTGCCTGAGAACAACATGGCGGCCAACATTGACT
GCGCGGGAATCCTGAAGCTTCGGAATTCAGACATTGAGCTTCGGAAGGGTGAGACGGACATCGGGCGCAA
AAACACACGTGTACGGCTGGTGTTCCGGGTACACGTGCCCCAGGGCGGCGGGAAGGTCGTCTCAGTACAG
GCAGCATCGGTGCCCATCGAGTGCTCCCAGCGCTCAGCCCAGGAGCTGCCCCAGGTGGAGGCCTACAGCC
CCAGTGCCTGCTCTGTGAGAGGAGGCGAGGAACTGGTACTGACTGGCTCCAACTTCCTGCCAGACTCCAA
GGTGGTGTTCATTGAGAGGGGTCCTGATGGGAAGCTGCAATGGGAGGAGGAGGCCACAGTGAACCGACTG
CAGAGCAACGAGGTGACGCTGACCCTGACTGTCCCCGAGTACAGCAACAAGAGGGTTTCCCGGCCAGTCC
AGGTCTACTTTTATGTCTCCAATGGGCGGAGGAAACGCAGTCCTACCCAGAGTTTCAGGTTTCTGCCTGT
GATCTGCAAAGAGGAGCCCCTACCGGACTCATCTCTGCGGGGTTTCCCTTCAGCATCGGCAACCCCCTTT
GGCACTGACATGGACTTCTCACCACCCAGGCCCCCCTACCCCTCCTATCCCCATGAAGACCCTGCTTGCG
AAACTCCTTACCTATCAGAAGGCTTCGGCTATGGCATGCCCCCTCTGTACCCCCAGACGGGGCCCCCACC
ATCCTACAGACCGGGCCTGCGGATGTTCCCTGAGACTAGGGGTACCACAGGTTGTGCCCAACCACCTGCA
GTTTCCTTCCTTCCCCGCCCCTTCCCTAGTGACCCGTATGGAGGGCGGGGCTCCTCTTTCTCCCTGGGGC
TGCCATTCTCTCCGCCAGCCCCCTTTCGGCCGCCTCCTCTTCCTGCATCCCCACCGCTTGAAGGCCCCTT
CCCTTCCCAGAGTGATGTGCATCCCCTACCTGCTGAGGGATACAATAAGGTAGGGCCAGGCTATGGCCCT
GGGGAGGGGGCTCCGGAGCAGGAGAAATCCAGGGGTGGCTACAGCAGCGGCTTCCGAGACAGTGTCCCTA
TCCAGGGTATCACGCTGGAGGAAGTGAGTGAGATCATTGGCCGAGACCTGAGTGGCTTCCCTGCACCTCC
TGGAGAAGAGCCTCCTGCCTAGTAATGAACTAGTCCGTAACTTGAAAGTATTTCGATTTCTTGGCTTTAT
ATATCTTGTGGAAAGGACGACTTCCCTGTCAGGGTAAAGTGTAA
