>Addgene plasmid #144077 | TFORF1073 | depositor partial sequence | sequence record 284356 | Barcode
CTTCCCTGTCAGGGTAAAGTGTAA
